Addgene plasmid #205459: TRE-UBC-hCD55-T2A-GFP
Purpose: lentiviral plasmid for expression of human CD55
Depositing lab: Deepta Bhattacharya. Depositing organization: University of Arizona. Publication: Engineering human pluripotent stem cell lines to evade xenogeneic transplantation barriers. Pizzato HA, Alonso-Guallart P, Woods J, Connelly JP, Fehniger TA, Atkinson JP, Pruett-Miller SM, Monsma FJ Jr, Bhattacharya D. Stem Cell Reports. 2023 Dec 22:S2213-6711(23)00496-4. doi: 10.1016/j.stemcr.2023.12.003. PubMed 38215755.
Backbone
  Vector backbone: pCW
  Vector type: Mammalian Expression
  Selectable markers: GFP
Growth in bacteria
  Bacterial resistance: Ampicillin, 100 μg/mL
  Growth temperature: 37°C
  Growth strain: DH5alpha
  Copy number: High Copy
Gene/Insert
  Gene/Insert name: hCD55
  Species: H. sapiens (human)
  Entrez Gene: CD55 (a.k.a. CHAPLE, CR, CROM, DAF, TC)
  Promoter: UBC
  Cloning method: Gibson Cloning
Terms and licenses: Academic/Nonprofit Terms; Industry Terms: Not Available to Industry
Depositor comments: Please visit https://www.biorxiv.org/content/10.1101/2023.06.27.546594v1 for bioRxiv preprint.
How to cite: TRE-UBC-hCD55-T2A-GFP was a gift from Deepta Bhattacharya (Addgene plasmid # 205459 ; http://n2t.net/addgene:205459 ; RRID:Addgene_205459)
