[The description below was written by a language model from this plasmid's Addgene catalogue record and pLannotate feature annotations shown in this document.]
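Description:
TRE-UBC-hCD55-T2A-GFP is an HIV-1-based lentiviral transfer plasmid built on the pCW backbone for expressing human CD55 (decay-accelerating factor, DAF) in mammalian cells. It is maintained in E. coli through a high-copy ColE1/pUC-type origin with ampicillin resistance. The backbone also carries an f1 origin and an SV40/EM7-driven bleomycin/Zeocin resistance cassette located outside the viral genome. A CMV enhancer/promoter fused to a truncated 5' LTR drives transcription of the viral genomic RNA in packaging cells. The Ψ packaging signal, a partial gag sequence, the RRE and the cPPT/CTS support encapsidation, Rev-dependent nuclear export and efficient transduction. The downstream LTR is annotated as a truncated LTR and is followed by a bGH polyadenylation signal.

The payload sits between the cPPT and the 3' LTR. A tight Tet-responsive promoter remaining from the pCW backbone lies immediately upstream of the human ubiquitin C promoter, which the record lists as the promoter for the insert, so expression should be constitutive. No Tet transactivator appears in the feature table. The UbC promoter drives the CD55 coding sequence followed by a GFP that the annotation matches to Emerald GFP. According to the construct name the two are joined by a T2A self-cleaving peptide, so both proteins come from one transcript, although the T2A itself is not separately annotated. A WPRE downstream enhances transcript stability and expression. GFP is the listed selectable marker, allowing transduced cells to be identified or sorted by fluorescence. The associated publication concerns engineering human pluripotent stem cell lines to evade xenogeneic transplantation barriers, which fits with delivering this complement-regulatory protein to such cells.
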