Features (pLannotate 1.2.2; 33 found; start..end, strand, type, name):
      1..53      -  misc_feature   bom (fragment): basis of mobility region from pBR322
    208..587     +  enhancer       CMV enhancer: human cytomegalovirus immediate early enhancer
    588..787     +  promoter       CMV promoter: human cytomegalovirus (CMV) immediate early promoter
    805..985     +  LTR            5' LTR (truncated): truncated 5' long terminal repeat (LTR) from HIV-1
   1032..1157    +  misc_feature   HIV-1 Ψ: packaging signal of human immunodeficiency virus type 1
   1141..1504    +  CDS            HIV-1 gag (fragment): gag protein from human immunodeficiency virus 1; gag
   1650..1883    +  misc_feature   RRE: The Rev response element (RRE) of HIV-1 allows for Rev-dependent mRNA export from the nucleus to the cytoplasm.
   2260..2360    +  CDS            Rev (fragment): human immunodeficiency virus 1 (HIV-1) Rev protein; rev; enhances nuclear export of unspliced and incompletely spliced viral mRNAs
   2410..2527    +  misc_feature   cPPT/CTS: central polypurine tract and central termination sequence of HIV-1
   2575..2886    +  promoter       tight TRE promoter: Tet-responsive promoter PTight, consisting of seven tet operator sequences followed by the minimal CMV promoter
   2958..4169    +  promoter       UbC promoter: human ubiquitin C promoter
   4215..5357    +  CDS            CD55: DAF_HUMAN - Also known as CR, DAF. Experimental evidence at protein level: Swiss-Prot protein existence level 1. (Microbial infection) Acts as a receptor for Human echoviruses 6, 7, 11, 12, 20 and 21. From Homo sapiens (Human).
   5413..6131    +  CDS            EmGFP (fragment): Emerald GFP mammalian codon-optimized
   6168..6191    +  misc_feature   MCS (fragment): pBluescript multiple cloning site
   6191..6779    +  misc_feature   WPRE: woodchuck hepatitis virus posttranscriptional regulatory element
   6780..6799    +  misc_feature   MCS (fragment): pBluescript multiple cloning site
   6801..7301    +  CDS            nef (fragment): NEF_HV1LA - Experimental evidence at protein level: Swiss-Prot protein existence level 1. Extracellular Nef protein targets CD4(+) T-lymphocytes for apoptosis by interacting with CXCR4 surface receptors. From Human immunodeficiency virus type 1 group M subtype B (isolate Lai) (HIV-1).
   7308..7488    +  LTR            5' LTR (truncated): truncated 5' long terminal repeat (LTR) from HIV-1
   7520..7744    +  polyA_signal   bGH poly(A) signal: bovine growth hormone polyadenylation signal
   7748..7769    +  promoter       SV40 promoter (fragment): SV40 enhancer and early promoter
   7790..8218    +  rep_origin     f1 ori (sequence partly withheld): f1 bacteriophage origin of replication; arrow indicates direction of (+) strand synthesis
   8232..8561    +  promoter       SV40 promoter: SV40 enhancer and early promoter
   8609..8656    +  promoter       EM7 promoter: synthetic bacterial promoter&nbsp
   8675..9049    +  CDS            BleoR: antibiotic-binding protein; Sh ble from Streptoalloteichus hindustanus; confers resistance to bleomycin, phleomycin, and Zeocin™
   9059..9184    +  CDS            ble (fragment): BLE_KLEPN - Experimental evidence at protein level: Swiss-Prot protein existence level 1. Binding protein with a strong affinity to the bleomycin family of antibiotics. Binds to CL990; an antimitotic-antibiotic compound. From Klebsiella pneumoniae.
   9179..9300    +  polyA_signal   SV40 poly(A) signal: SV40 polyadenylation signal
   9371..9393    -  protein_bind   lac operator (fragment): The lac repressor binds to the lac operator to inhibit transcription in E. coli. This inhibition can be relieved by adding lactose or isopropyl-β-D-thiogalactopyranoside (IPTG). lac repressor encoded by lacI
   9397..9427    -  promoter       lac promoter: promoter for the E. coli lac operon
   9442..9463    -  protein_bind   CAP binding site: CAP binding activates transcription in the presence of cAMP. E. coli catabolite activator protein
   9476..9568    -  CDS            lacI (fragment): lac repressor; lacI; The lac repressor binds to the lac operator to inhibit transcription in E. coli. This inhibition can be relieved by adding lactose or isopropyl-β-D-thiogalactopyranoside (IPTG).
   9751..10339   -  rep_origin     ori: high-copy-number ColE1/pMB1/pBR322/pUC origin of replication
  10510..11370   -  CDS            AmpR: β-lactamase; bla; confers resistance to ampicillin, carbenicillin, and related antibiotics
  11371..11475   -  promoter       AmpR promoter: bla
>Addgene plasmid #205459 | TRE-UBC-hCD55-T2A-GFP | addgene full sequence | sequence record 408915 | Addgene NGS Result
TATGGTGCACTCTCAGTACAATCTGCTCTGATGCCGCATAGTTAAGCCAGTATCTGCTCCCTGCTTGTGT
GTTGGAGGTCGCTGAGTAGTGCGCGAGCAAAATTTAAGCTACAACAAGGCAAGGCTTGACCGACAATTGC
ATGAAGAATCTGCTTAGGGTTAGGCGTTTTGCGCTGCTTCGCGATGTACGGGCCAGATATACGCGTTGAC
ATTGATTATTGACTAGTTATTAATAGTAATCAATTACGGGGTCATTAGTTCATAGCCCATATATGGAGTT
CCGCGTTACATAACTTACGGTAAATGGCCCGCCTGGCTGACCGCCCAACGACCCCCGCCCATTGACGTCA
ATAATGACGTATGTTCCCATAGTAACGCCAATAGGGACTTTCCATTGACGTCAATGGGTGGAGTATTTAC
GGTAAACTGCCCACTTGGCAGTACATCAAGTGTATCATATGCCAAGTACGCCCCCTATTGACGTCAATGA
CGGTAAATGGCCCGCCTGGCATTATGCCCAGTACATGACCTTATGGGACTTTCCTACTTGGCAGTACATC
TACGTATTAGTCATCGCTATTACCATGGTGATGCGGTTTTGGCAGTACATCAATGGGCGTGGATAGCGGT
TTGACTCACGGGGATTTCCAAGTCTCCACCCCATTGACGTCAATGGGAGTTTGTTTTGGCACCAAAATCA
ACGGGACTTTCCAAAATGTCGTAACAACTCCGCCCCATTGACGCAAATGGGCGGTAGGCGTGTACGGTGG
GAGGTCTATATAAGCAGCGCGTTTTGCCTGTACTGGGTCTCTCTGGTTAGACCAGATCTGAGCCTGGGAG
CTCTCTGGCTAACTAGGGAACCCACTGCTTAAGCCTCAATAAAGCTTGCCTTGAGTGCTTCAAGTAGTGT
GTGCCCGTCTGTTGTGTGACTCTGGTAACTAGAGATCCCTCAGACCCTTTTAGTCAGTGTGGAAAATCTC
TAGCAGTGGCGCCCGAACAGGGACTTGAAAGCGAAAGGGAAACCAGAGGAGCTCTCTCGACGCAGGACTC
GGCTTGCTGAAGCGCGCACGGCAAGAGGCGAGGGGCGGCGACTGGTGAGTACGCCAAAAATTTTGACTAG
CGGAGGCTAGAAGGAGAGAGATGGGTGCGAGAGCGTCAGTATTAAGCGGGGGAGAATTAGATCGCGATGG
GAAAAAATTCGGTTAAGGCCAGGGGGAAAGAAAAAATATAAATTAAAACATATAGTATGGGCAAGCAGGG
AGCTAGAACGATTCGCAGTTAATCCTGGCCTGTTAGAAACATCAGAAGGCTGTAGACAAATACTGGGACA
GCTACAACCATCCCTTCAGACAGGATCAGAAGAACTTAGATCATTATATAATACAGTAGCAACCCTCTAT
TGTGTGCATCAAAGGATAGAGATAAAAGACACCAAGGAAGCTTTAGACAAGATAGAGGAAGAGCAAAACA
AAAGTAAGACCACCGCACAGCAAGCGGCCGCTGATCTTCAGACCTGGAGGAGGAGATATGAGGGACAATT
GGAGAAGTGAATTATATAAATATAAAGTAGTAAAAATTGAACCATTAGGAGTAGCACCCACCAAGGCAAA
GAGAAGAGTGGTGCAGAGAGAAAAAAGAGCAGTGGGAATAGGAGCTTTGTTCCTTGGGTTCTTGGGAGCA
GCAGGAAGCACTATGGGCGCAGCGTCAATGACGCTGACGGTACAGGCCAGACAATTATTGTCTGGTATAG
TGCAGCAGCAGAACAATTTGCTGAGGGCTATTGAGGCGCAACAGCATCTGTTGCAACTCACAGTCTGGGG
CATCAAGCAGCTCCAGGCAAGAATCCTGGCTGTGGAAAGATACCTAAAGGATCAACAGCTCCTGGGGATT
TGGGGTTGCTCTGGAAAACTCATTTGCACCACTGCTGTGCCTTGGAATGCTAGTTGGAGTAATAAATCTC
TGGAACAGATTTGGAATCACACGACCTGGATGGAGTGGGACAGAGAAATTAACAATTACACAAGCTTAAT
ACACTCCTTAATTGAAGAATCGCAAAACCAGCAAGAAAAGAATGAACAAGAATTATTGGAATTAGATAAA
TGGGCAAGTTTGTGGAATTGGTTTAACATAACAAATTGGCTGTGGTATATAAAATTATTCATAATGATAG
TAGGAGGCTTGGTAGGTTTAAGAATAGTTTTTGCTGTACTTTCTATAGTGAATAGAGTTAGGCAGGGATA
TTCACCATTATCGTTTCAGACCCACCTCCCAACCCCGAGGGGACCCGACAGGCCCGAAGGAATAGAAGAA
GAAGGTGGAGAGAGAGACAGAGACAGATCCATTCGATTAGTGAACGGATCGGCACTGCGTGCGCCAATTC
TGCAGACAAATGGCAGTATTCATCCACAATTTTAAAAGAAAAGGGGGGATTGGGGGGTACAGTGCAGGGG
AAAGAATAGTAGACATAATAGCAACAGACATACAAACTAAAGAATTACAAAAACAAATTACAAAAATTCA
AAATTTTCGGGTTTATTACAGGGACAGCAGAGATCCAGTTTGGTTAATTCTAGTTTTACTCCCTATCAGT
GATAGAGAACGTATGTCGAGTTTACTCCCTATCAGTGATAGAGAACGATGTCGAGTTTACTCCCTATCAG
TGATAGAGAACGTATGTCGAGTTTACTCCCTATCAGTGATAGAGAACGTATGTCGAGTTTACTCCCTATC
AGTGATAGAGAACGTATGTCGAGTTTATCCCTATCAGTGATAGAGAACGTATGTCGAGTTTACTCCCTAT
CAGTGATAGAGAACGTATGTCGAGGTAGGCGTGTACGGTGGGAGGCCTATATAAGCAGAGCTCGTTTAGT
GAACCGTCAGATCGCCTGGAGAATTCGTTAACGGATCCTCTAGAGCTCAGCCTCGAGATTTAAATTTAAT
TAACCCACCCAAGATCTGGCCTCCGCGCCGGGTTTTGGCGCCTCCCGCGGGCGCCCCCCTCCTCACGGCG
AGCGCTGCCACGTCAGACGAAGGGCGCAGCGAGCGTCCTGATCCTTCCGCCCGGACGCTCAGGACAGCGG
CCCGCTGCTCATAAGACTCGGCCTTAGAACCCCAGTATCAGCAGAAGGACATTTTAGGACGGGACTTGGG
TGACTCTAGGGCACTGGTTTTCTTTCCAGAGAGCGGAACAGGCGAGGAAAAGTAGTCCCTTCTCGGCGAT
TCTGCGGAGGGATCTCCGTGGGGCGGTGAACGCCGATGATTATATAAGGACGCGCCGGGTGTGGCACAGC
TAGTTCCGTCGCAGCCGGGATTTGGGTCGCGGTTCTTGTTTGTGGATCGCTGTGATCGTCACTTGGTGAG
TAGCGGGCTGCTGGGCTGGCCGGGGCTTTCGTGGCCGCCGGGCCGCTCGGTGGGACGGAAGCGTGTGGAG
AGACCGCCAAGGGCTGTAGTCTGGGTCCGCGAGCAAGGTTGCCCTGAACTGGGGGTTGGGGGGAGCGCAG
CAAAATGGCGGCTGTTCCCGAGTCTTGAATGGAAGACGCTTGTGAGGCGGGCTGTGAGGTCGTTGAAACA
AGGTGGGGGGCATGGTGGGCGGCAAGAACCCAAGGTCTTGAGGCCTTCGCTAATGCGGGAAAGCTCTTAT
TCGGGTGAGATGGGCTGGGGCACCATCTGGGGACCCTGACGTGAAGTTTGTCACTGACTGGAGAACTCGG
TTTGTCGTCTGTTGCGGGGGCGGCAGTTATGGCGGTGCCGTTGGGCAGTGCACCCGTACCTTTGGGAGCG
CGCGCCCTCGTCGTGTCGTGACGTCACCCGTTCTGTTGGCTTATAATGCAGGGTGGGGCCACCTGCCGGT
AGGTGTGCGGTAGGCTTTTCTCCGTCGCAGGACGCAGGGTTCGGGCCTAGGGTAGGCTCTCCTGAATCGA
CAGGCGCCGGACCTCTGGTGAGGGGAGGGATAAGTGAGGCGTCAGTTTCTTTGGTCGGTTTTATGTACCT
ATCTTCTTAAGTAGCTGAAGCTCCGGTTTTGAACTATGCGCTCGGGGTTGGCGAGTGTGTTTTGTGAAGT
TTTTTAGGCACCTTTTGAAATGTAATCATTTGGGTCAATATGTAATTTTCAGTGTTAGACTAGTAAATTG
TCCGCTAAATTCTGGCCGTTTTTGGCTTTTTTGTTAGACGAAGCTTGGTACCGAGCTCGGATCTCCACCC
CGTACCGGTTAACCATGACCGTCGCGCGGCCGAGCGTGCCCGCGGCGCTGCCCCTCCTCGGGGAGCTGCC
CCGGCTGCTGCTGCTGGTGCTGTTGTGCCTGCCGGCCGTGTGGGGTGACTGTGGCCTTCCCCCAGATGTA
CCTAATGCCCAGCCAGCTTTGGAAGGCCGTACAAGTTTTCCCGAGGATACTGTAATAACGTACAAATGTG
AAGAAAGCTTTGTGAAAATTCCTGGCGAGAAGGACTCAGTGATCTGCCTTAAGGGCAGTCAATGGTCAGA
TATTGAAGAGTTCTGCAATCGTAGCTGCGAGGTGCCAACAAGGCTAAATTCTGCATCCCTCAAACAGCCT
TATATCACTCAGAATTATTTTCCAGTCGGTACTGTTGTGGAATATGAGTGCCGTCCAGGTTACAGAAGAG
AACCTTCTCTATCACCAAAACTAACTTGCCTTCAGAATTTAAAATGGTCCACAGCAGTCGAATTTTGTAA
AAAGAAATCATGCCCTAATCCGGGAGAAATACGAAATGGTCAGATTGATGTACCAGGTGGCATATTATTT
GGTGCAACCATCTCCTTCTCATGTAACACAGGGTACAAATTATTTGGCTCGACTTCTAGTTTTTGTCTTA
TTTCAGGCAGCTCTGTCCAGTGGAGTGACCCGTTGCCAGAGTGCAGAGAAATTTATTGTCCAGCACCACC
ACAAATTGACAATGGAATAATTCAAGGGGAACGTGACCATTATGGATATAGACAGTCTGTAACGTATGCA
TGTAATAAAGGATTCACCATGATTGGAGAGCACTCTATTTATTGTACTGTGAATAATGATGAAGGAGAGT
GGAGTGGCCCACCACCTGAATGCAGAGGAAAATCTCTAACTTCCAAGGTCCCACCAACAGTTCAGAAACC
TACCACAGTAAATGTTCCAACTACAGAAGTCTCACCAACTTCTCAGAAAACCACCACAAAAACCACCACA
CCAAATGCTCAAGCAACACGGAGTACACCTGTTTCCAGGACAACCAAGCATTTTCATGAAACAACCCCAA
ATAAAGGAAGTGGAACCACTTCAGGTACTACCCGTCTTCTATCTGGGCACACGTGTTTCACGTTGACAGG
TTTGCTTGGGACGCTAGTAACCATGGGCTTGCTGACTGAGGGCAGAGGAAGTCTTCTAACATGCGGTGAC
GTGGAGGAGAATCCCGGCCCTGTGGTGAGCAAGGGCGAGGAGCTGTTCACCGGGGTGGTGCCCATCCTGG
TCGAGCTGGACGGCGACGTAAACGGCCACAAGTTCAGCGTGTCCGGCGAGGGCGAGGGCGATGCCACCTA
CGGCAAGCTGACCCTGAAGTTCATCTGCACCACCGGCAAGCTGCCCGTGCCCTGGCCCACCCTCGTGACC
ACCTTGACCTACGGCGTGCAGTGCTTCGCCCGCTACCCCGACCACATGAAGCAGCACGACTTCTTCAAGT
CCGCCATGCCCGAAGGCTACGTCCAGGAGCGCACCATCTTCTTCAAGGACGACGGCAACTACAAGACCCG
CGCCGAGGTGAAGTTCGAGGGCGACACCCTGGTGAACCGCATCGAGCTGAAGGGCATCGACTTCAAGGAG
GACGGCAACATCCTGGGGCACAAGCTGGAGTACAACTACAACAGCCACAAGGTCTATATCACCGCCGACA
AGCAGAAGAACGGCATCAAGGTGAACTTCAAGACCCGCCACAACATCGAGGACGGCAGCGTGCAGCTCGC
CGACCACTACCAGCAGAACACCCCCATCGGCGACGGCCCCGTGCTGCTGCCCGACAACCACTACCTGAGC
ACCCAGTCCGCCCTGAGCAAAGACCCCAACGAGAAGCGCGATCACATGGTCCTGCTGGAGTTCGTGACCG
CCGCCGGGATCACTCTCGGCATGGACGAGCTGTACAAGTAATGTACAAGTAAAGCGGCCGCGACTCTAGT
CCCTCCCAATTCGATATCAAGCTTATCGATAATCAACCTCTGGATTACAAAATTTGTGAAAGATTGACTG
GTATTCTTAACTATGTTGCTCCTTTTACGCTATGTGGATACGCTGCTTTAATGCCTTTGTATCATGCTAT
TGCTTCCCGTATGGCTTTCATTTTCTCCTCCTTGTATAAATCCTGGTTGCTGTCTCTTTATGAGGAGTTG
TGGCCCGTTGTCAGGCAACGTGGCGTGGTGTGCACTGTGTTTGCTGACGCAACCCCCACTGGTTGGGGCA
TTGCCACCACCTGTCAGCTCCTTTCCGGGACTTTCGCTTTCCCCCTCCCTATTGCCACGGCGGAACTCAT
CGCCGCCTGCCTTGCCCGCTGCTGGACAGGGGCTCGGCTGTTGGGCACTGACAATTCCGTGGTGTTGTCG
GGGAAATCATCGTCCTTTCCTTGGCTGCTCGCCTGTGTTGCCACCTGGATTCTGCGCGGGACGTCCTTCT
GCTACGTCCCTTCGGCCCTCAATCCAGCGGACCTTCCTTCCCGCGGCCTGCTGCCGGCTCTGCGGCCTCT
TCCGCGTCTTCGCCTTCGCCCTCAGACGAGTCGGATCTCCCTTTGGGCCGCCTCCCCGCATCGATACCGT
CGACCTCGATCGAGACCTAGAAAAACATGGAGCAATCACAAGTAGCAATACAGCAGCTACCAATGCTGAT
TGTGCCTGGCTAGAAGCACAAGAGGAGGAGGAGGTGGGTTTTCCAGTCACACCTCAGGTACCTTTAAGAC
CAATGACTTACAAGGCAGCTGTAGATCTTAGCCACTTTTTAAAAGAAAAGGGGGGACTGGAAGGGCTAAT
TCACTCCCAACGAAGACAAGATATCCTTGATCTGTGGATCTACCACACACAAGGCTACTTCCCTGATTGG
CAGAACTACACACCAGGGCCAGGGATCAGATATCCACTGACCTTTGGATGGTGCTACAAGCTAGTACCAG
TTGAGCAAGAGAAGGTAGAAGAAGCCAATGAAGGAGAGAACACCCGCTTGTTACACCCTGTGAGCCTGCA
TGGGATGGATGACCCGGAGAGAGAAGTATTAGAGTGGAGGTTTGACAGCCGCCTAGCATTTCATCACATG
GCCCGAGAGCTGCATCCGGACTGTACTGGGTCTCTCTGGTTAGACCAGATCTGAGCCTGGGAGCTCTCTG
GCTAACTAGGGAACCCACTGCTTAAGCCTCAATAAAGCTTGCCTTGAGTGCTTCAAGTAGTGTGTGCCCG
TCTGTTGTGTGACTCTGGTAACTAGAGATCCCTCAGACCCTTTTAGTCAGTGTGGAAAATCTCTAGCAGG
GCCCGTTTAAACCCGCTGATCAGCCTCGACTGTGCCTTCTAGTTGCCAGCCATCTGTTGTTTGCCCCTCC
CCCGTGCCTTCCTTGACCCTGGAAGGTGCCACTCCCACTGTCCTTTCCTAATAAAATGAGGAAATTGCAT
CGCATTGTCTGAGTAGGTGTCATTCTATTCTGGGGGGTGGGGTGGGGCAGGACAGCAAGGGGGAGGATTG
GGAAGACAATAGCAGGCATGCTGGGGATGCGGTGGGCTCTATGGCTTCTGAGGCGGAAAGAACCAGCTGG
GGCTCTAGGGGGTATCCCC
[124 nt withheld, positions 7790-7913]
C
[91 nt withheld, positions 7915-8005]
A
[49 nt withheld, positions 8007-8055]
CCTTTGACGTTGGAGTCCACGTTCTTT
[37 nt withheld, positions 8083-8119]
ACCCTATCTCGGTCTATTCTTTTGATTTATAAGGGATTTTGCCGATTTCGGCCTATTGGTTAAAAAATGA
GCTGATTTAACAAAAATTTAACGCGAATTAATTCTGTGGAATGTGTGTCAGTTAGGGTGTGGAAAGTCCC
CAGGCTCCCCAGCAGGCAGAAGTATGCAAAGCATGCATCTCAATTAGTCAGCAACCAGGTGTGGAAAGTC
CCCAGGCTCCCCAGCAGGCAGAAGTATGCAAAGCATGCATCTCAATTAGTCAGCAACCATAGTCCCGCCC
CTAACTCCGCCCATCCCGCCCCTAACTCCGCCCAGTTCCGCCCATTCTCCGCCCCATGGCTGACTAATTT
TTTTTATTTATGCAGAGGCCGAGGCCGCCTCTGCCTCTGAGCTATTCCAGAAGTAGTGAGGAGGCTTTTT
TGGAGGCCTAGGCTTTTGCAAAAAGCTCCCGGGAGCTTGTATATCCATTTTCGGATCTGATCAGCACGTG
TTGACAATTAATCATCGGCATAGTATATCGGCATAGTATAATACGACAAGGTGAGGAACTAAACCATGGC
CAAGTTGACCAGTGCCGTTCCGGTGCTCACCGCGCGCGACGTCGCCGGAGCGGTCGAGTTCTGGACCGAC
CGGCTCGGGTTCTCCCGGGACTTCGTGGAGGACGACTTCGCCGGTGTGGTCCGGGACGACGTGACCCTGT
TCATCAGCGCGGTCCAGGACCAGGTGGTGCCGGACAACACCCTGGCCTGGGTGTGGGTGCGCGGCCTGGA
CGAGCTGTACGCCGAGTGGTCGGAGGTCGTGTCCACGAACTTCCGGGACGCCTCCGGGCCGGCCATGACC
GAGATCGGCGAGCAGCCGTGGGGGCGGGAGTTCGCCCTGCGCGACCCGGCCGGCAACTGCGTGCACTTCG
TGGCCGAGGAGCAGGACTGACACGTGCTACGAGATTTCGATTCCACCGCCGCCTTCTATGAAAGGTTGGG
CTTCGGAATCGTTTTCCGGGACGCCGGCTGGATGATCCTCCAGCGCGGGGATCTCATGCTGGAGTTCTTC
GCCCACCCCAACTTGTTTATTGCAGCTTATAATGGTTACAAATAAAGCAATAGCATCACAAATTTCACAA
ATAAAGCATTTTTTTCACTGCATTCTAGTTGTGGTTTGTCCAAACTCATCAATGTATCTTATCATGTCTG
TATACCGTCGACCTCTAGCTAGAGCTTGGCGTAATCATGGTCATAGCTGTTTCCTGTGTGAAATTGTTAT
CCGCTCACAATTCCACACAACATACGAGCCGGAAGCATAAAGTGTAAAGCCTGGGGTGCCTAATGAGTGA
GCTAACTCACATTAATTGCGTTGCGCTCACTGCCCGCTTTCCAGTCGGGAAACCTGTCGTGCCAGCTGCA
TTAATGAATCGGCCAACGCGCGGGGAGAGGCGGTTTGCGTATTGGGCGCTCTTCCGCTTCCTCGCTCACT
GACTCGCTGCGCTCGGTCGTTCGGCTGCGGCGAGCGGTATCAGCTCACTCAAAGGCGGTAATACGGTTAT
CCACAGAATCAGGGGATAACGCAGGAAAGAACATGTGAGCAAAAGGCCAGCAAAAGGCCAGGAACCGTAA
AAAGGCCGCGTTGCTGGCGTTTTTCCATAGGCTCCGCCCCCCTGACGAGCATCACAAAAATCGACGCTCA
AGTCAGAGGTGGCGAAACCCGACAGGACTATAAAGATACCAGGCGTTTCCCCCTGGAAGCTCCCTCGTGC
GCTCTCCTGTTCCGACCCTGCCGCTTACCGGATACCTGTCCGCCTTTCTCCCTTCGGGAAGCGTGGCGCT
TTCTCATAGCTCACGCTGTAGGTATCTCAGTTCGGTGTAGGTCGTTCGCTCCAAGCTGGGCTGTGTGCAC
GAACCCCCCGTTCAGCCCGACCGCTGCGCCTTATCCGGTAACTATCGTCTTGAGTCCAACCCGGTAAGAC
ACGACTTATCGCCACTGGCAGCAGCCACTGGTAACAGGATTAGCAGAGCGAGGTATGTAGGCGGTGCTAC
AGAGTTCTTGAAGTGGTGGCCTAACTACGGCTACACTAGAAGAACAGTATTTGGTATCTGCGCTCTGCTG
AAGCCAGTTACCTTCGGAAAAAGAGTTGGTAGCTCTTGATCCGGCAAACAAACCACCGCTGGTAGCGGTG
GTTTTTTTGTTTGCAAGCAGCAGATTACGCGCAGAAAAAAAGGATCTCAAGAAGATCCTTTGATCTTTTC
TACGGGGTCTGACGCTCAGTGGAACGAAAACTCACGTTAAGGGATTTTGGTCATGAGATTATCAAAAAGG
ATCTTCACCTAGATCCTTTTAAATTAAAAATGAAGTTTTAAATCAATCTAAAGTATATATGAGTAAACTT
GGTCTGACAGTTACCAATGCTTAATCAGTGAGGCACCTATCTCAGCGATCTGTCTATTTCGTTCATCCAT
AGTTGCCTGACTCCCCGTCGTGTAGATAACTACGATACGGGAGGGCTTACCATCTGGCCCCAGTGCTGCA
ATGATACCGCGAGACCCACGCTCACCGGCTCCAGATTTATCAGCAATAAACCAGCCAGCCGGAAGGGCCG
AGCGCAGAAGTGGTCCTGCAACTTTATCCGCCTCCATCCAGTCTATTAATTGTTGCCGGGAAGCTAGAGT
AAGTAGTTCGCCAGTTAATAGTTTGCGCAACGTTGTTGCCATTGCTACAGGCATCGTGGTGTCACGCTCG
TCGTTTGGTATGGCTTCATTCAGCTCCGGTTCCCAACGATCAAGGCGAGTTACATGATCCCCCATGTTGT
GCAAAAAAGCGGTTAGCTCCTTCGGTCCTCCGATCGTTGTCAGAAGTAAGTTGGCCGCAGTGTTATCACT
CATGGTTATGGCAGCACTGCATAATTCTCTTACTGTCATGCCATCCGTAAGATGCTTTTCTGTGACTGGT
GAGTACTCAACCAAGTCATTCTGAGAATAGTGTATGCGGCGACCGAGTTGCTCTTGCCCGGCGTCAATAC
GGGATAATACCGCGCCACATAGCAGAACTTTAAAAGTGCTCATCATTGGAAAACGTTCTTCGGGGCGAAA
ACTCTCAAGGATCTTACCGCTGTTGAGATCCAGTTCGATGTAACCCACTCGTGCACCCAACTGATCTTCA
GCATCTTTTACTTTCACCAGCGTTTCTGGGTGAGCAAAAACAGGAAGGCAAAATGCCGCAAAAAAGGGAA
TAAGGGCGACACGGAAATGTTGAATACTCATACTCTTCCTTTTTCAATATTATTGAAGCATTTATCAGGG
TTATTGTCTCATGAGCGGATACATATTTGAATGTATTTAGAAAAATAAACAAATAGGGGTTCCGCGCACA
TTTCCCCGAAAAGTGCCACCTGACGTCGACGGATCGGGAGATCTCCCGATCCCC
